Addgene plasmid #47303: TAL3584
Depositing lab: Keith Joung. Depositing organization: Massachusetts General Hospital. Publication: Targeted gene disruption in somatic zebrafish cells using engineered TALENs. Sander JD, Cade L, Khayter C, Reyon D, Peterson RT, Joung JK, Yeh JR. Nat Biotechnol. 2011 Aug 5;29(8):697-8. doi: 10.1038/nbt.1934. PubMed 21822241.
Backbone
  Vector backbone: JDS74
  Backbone manufacturer: Addgene plasmid #32288
  Backbone size w/o insert (bp): 6447
  Vector type: Mammalian Expression ; T7
Growth in bacteria
  Bacterial resistance: Ampicillin, 100 μg/mL
  Growth temperature: 37°C
  Growth strain: XL1 Blue
  Copy number: High Copy
Gene/Insert
  Gene/Insert name: ZebrafishCommunity-ucma-left (alt name: ucma)
  Species: D. rerio (zebrafish)
  Insert size (bp): 1430
  Promoter: CMV
  Tag / fusion protein: 3X Flag (N terminal on backbone); WT FOKI (C terminal on backbone)
  Cloning method: Restriction Enzyme; 5′ cloning site BsmBI (destroyed during cloning); 3′ cloning site BsmBI (destroyed during cloning)
  Sequencing primers: 5′ CMV-F; 3′ BGH-rev
Terms and licenses: Academic/Nonprofit Terms; Industry Terms: Not Available to Industry
Depositor comments: Target binding site: TGCTGATCGCGCTGACTG It is strongly recommended that users perform a diagnostic digest to verify this plasmid prior to use. For example, a double digest of the plasmid with BamHI and KpnI should result in two bands at 2.3kb and 5.8kb.
How to cite: TAL3584 was a gift from Keith Joung (Addgene plasmid # 47303 ; http://n2t.net/addgene:47303 ; RRID:Addgene_47303)
