[The description below was written by a language model from this plasmid's Addgene catalogue record.]
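Description:
TAL3584 is a TALEN expression plasmid encoding the "left" half of a nuclease pair designed against the zebrafish (D. rerio) ucma gene, part of a set of community-requested zebrafish targets. It is built on the JDS74 backbone, a roughly 6.4 kb TALEN receiver vector classed as mammalian expression with a T7 promoter. It is maintained in E. coli as a high-copy plasmid under ampicillin selection. The record does not include a feature table, so the origin of replication and other backbone details are not itemised.

The insert, about 1.4 kb, is an engineered array of TAL effector repeats that specifies recognition of an 18-nucleotide half-site in ucma. It was cloned through BsmBI sites, which were destroyed in the process. BsmBI is a type IIS enzyme, so the array can be joined in frame to the flanking coding sequence already present on the backbone. That backbone contributes an N-terminal 3X FLAG tag for detection and a C-terminal wild-type FokI cleavage domain, so the finished open reading frame encodes a FLAG-tagged TAL effector–FokI fusion.

A CMV promoter drives expression in cultured cells, and the use of a BGH reverse sequencing primer suggests a BGH polyadenylation region downstream. The T7 promoter allows in vitro transcription of mRNA, the form usually injected into zebrafish embryos. Because FokI cuts only as a dimer, this construct is meant to be used with a matching right-half TALEN binding the opposite strand. Together they create a double-strand break whose error-prone repair yields disruptive indels in ucma. The depositor advises confirming the plasmid by diagnostic digest before use.
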