>Addgene plasmid #47303 | TAL3584 | depositor partial sequence | sequence record 67390 | Insert sequence
ATGGACTACAAAGACCATGACGGTGATTATAAAGATCATGACATCGATTACAAGGATGACGATGACAAGA
TGGCCCCCAAGAAGAAGAGGAAGGTGGGCATTCACCGCGGGGTACCTATGGTGGACTTGAGGACACTCGG
TTATTCGCAACAGCAACAGGAGAAAATCAAGCCTAAGGTCAGGAGCACCGTCGCGCAACACCACGAGGCG
CTTGTGGGGCATGGCTTCACTCATGCGCATATTGTCGCGCTTTCACAGCACCCTGCGGCGCTTGGGACGG
TGGCTGTCAAATACCAAGATATGATTGCGGCCCTGCCCGAAGCCACGCACGAGGCAATTGTAGGGGTCGG
TAAACAGTGGTCGGGAGCGCGAGCACTTGAGGCGCTGCTGACTGTGGCGGGTGAGCTTAGGGGGCCTCCG
CTCCAGCTCGACACCGGGCAGCTGCTGAAGATCGCGAAGAGAGGGGGAGTAACAGCGGTAGAGGCAGTGC
ACGCCTGGCGCAATGCGCTCACCGGGGCCCCCTTGAACCTGACCCCAGACCAGGTAGTCGCAATCGCGAA
CAATAATGGGGGAAAGCAAGCCCTGGAAACCGTGCAAAGGTTGTTGCCGGTCCTTTGTCAAGACCACGGC
CTTACACCGGAGCAAGTCGTGGCCATTGCATCCCACGACGGTGGCAAACAGGCTCTTGAGACGGTTCAGA
GACTTCTCCCAGTTCTCTGTCAAGCCCACGGGCTGACTCCCGATCAAGTTGTAGCGATTGCGTCCAACGG
TGGAGGGAAACAAGCATTGGAGACTGTCCAACGGCTCCTTCCCGTGTTGTGTCAAGCCCACGGTTTGACG
CCTGCACAAGTGGTCGCCATCGCCAACAACAACGGCGGTAAGCAGGCGCTGGAAACAGTACAGCGCCTGC
TGCCTGTACTGTGCCAGGATCATGGACTGACCCCAGACCAGGTAGTCGCAATCGCGTCGAACATTGGGGG
AAAGCAAGCCCTGGAAACCGTGCAAAGGTTGTTGCCGGTCCTTTGTCAAGACCACGGCCTTACACCGGAG
CAAGTCGTGGCCATTGCAAGCAATGGGGGTGGCAAACAGGCTCTTGAGACGGTTCAGAGACTTCTCCCAG
TTCTCTGTCAAGCCCACGGGCTGACTCCCGATCAAGTTGTAGCGATTGCGTCGCATGACGGAGGGAAACA
AGCATTGGAGACTGTCCAACGGCTCCTTCCCGTGTTGTGTCAAGCCCACGGTTTGACGCCTGCACAAGTG
GTCGCCATCGCCAACAACAACGGCGGTAAGCAGGCGCTGGAAACAGTACAGCGCCTGCTGCCTGTACTGT
GCCAGGATCATGGACTGACCCCAGACCAGGTAGTCGCAATCGCGTCACATGACGGGGGAAAGCAAGCCCT
GGAAACCGTGCAAAGGTTGTTGCCGGTCCTTTGTCAAGACCACGGCCTTACACCGGAGCAAGTCGTGGCC
ATTGCAAATAATAACGGTGGCAAACAGGCTCTTGAGACGGTTCAGAGACTTCTCCCAGTTCTCTGTCAAG
CCCACGGGCTGACTCCCGATCAAGTTGTAGCGATTGCGTCGCATGACGGAGGGAAACAAGCATTGGAGAC
TGTCCAACGGCTCCTTCCCGTGTTGTGTCAAGCCCACGGTTTGACGCCTGCACAAGTGGTCGCCATCGCC
TCGAATGGCGGCGGTAAGCAGGCGCTGGAAACAGTACAGCGCCTGCTGCCTGTACTGTGCCAGGATCATG
GACTGACCCCAGACCAGGTAGTCGCAATCGCGAACAATAATGGGGGAAAGCAAGCCCTGGAAACCGTGCA
AAGGTTGTTGCCGGTCCTTTGTCAAGACCACGGCCTTACACCGGAGCAAGTCGTGGCCATTGCAAGCAAC
ATCGGTGGCAAACAGGCTCTTGAGACGGTTCAGAGACTTCTCCCAGTTCTCTGTCAAGCCCACGGGCTGA
CTCCCGATCAAGTTGTAGCGATTGCGTCGCATGACGGAGGGAAACAAGCATTGGAGACTGTCCAACGGCT
CCTTCCCGTGTTGTGTCAAGCCCACGGTTTGACGCCTGCACAAGTGGTCGCCATCGCCTCGAATGGCGGC
GGTAAGCAGGCGCTGGAAACAGTACAGCGCCTGCTGCCTGTACTGTGCCAGGATCATGGACTGACACCCG
AACAGGTGGTCGCCATTGCTAATAATAACGGAGGACGGCCAGCCTTGGAG
