>Addgene plasmid #47303 | TAL3584 | addgene partial sequence | sequence record 69122 | JDS-TALEN-F 5'-TAGGGGTCGGTAAACAGTGG-3'
GGCGGGTGAGCTTAGGGGGCCTCCGCTCCAGCTCGACACCGGGCAGCTGCTGAAGATCGCGAAGAGAGGG
GGAGTAACAGCGGTAGAGGCAGTGCACGCCTGGCGCAATGCGCTCACCGGGGCCCCCTTGAACCTGACCC
CAGACCAGGTAGTCGCAATCGCGAACAATAATGGGGGAAAGCAAGCCCTGGAAACCGTGCAAAGGTTGTT
GCCGGTCCTTTGTCAAGACCACGGCCTTACACCGGAGCAAGTCGTGGCCATTGCATCCCACGACGGTGGC
AAACAGGCTCTTGAGACGGTTCAGAGACTTCTCCCAGTTCTCTGTCAAGCCCACGGGCTGACTCCCGATC
AAGTTGTAGCGATTGCGTCCAACGGTGGAGGGAAACAAGCATTGGAGACTGTCCAACGGCTCCTTCCCGT
GTTGTGTCAAGCCCACGGTTTGACGCCTGCACAAGTGGTCGCCATCGCCAACAACAACGGCGGTAAGCAG
GCGCTGGAAACAGTACAGCGCCTGCTGCCTGTACTGTGCCAGGATCATGGACTGACCCCAGACCAGGTAG
TCGCAATCGCGTCGAACATTGGGGGAAAGCAAGCCCTGGAAACCGTGCAAAGGTTGTTGCCGGTCCTTTG
TCAAGACCACGGCCTTACACCGGAGCAAGTCGTGGCCATTGCAAGCAATGGGGGTGGCAAACAGGCTCTT
GAGACGGTTCAGAGACTTCTCCCAGTTCTCTGTCAAGCCCACGGGCTGACTCCCGATCAAGTTGTAGCGA
TTGCGTCGCATGACGGAGGGAAACAAGCATTGGAGACTGTCCAACGGCTCCTTCCCGTGTT
